>Addgene plasmid #63487 | pFusB3-2 | depositor partial sequence | sequence record 105492 | pFUSB3_AAC
AGTCTTAAGCGTCTCATGGCCTGACCCCGGACCAAGTGGTGGCTATCGCCAGCAACATTGGCGGCAAGCA
AGCGCTCGAAACGGTGCAGCGGCTGTTGCCGGTGCTGTGCCAGGACCATGGCCTGACCCCGGACCAAGTG
GTGGCTATCGCCAGCAACATTGGCGGCAAGCAAGCGCTCGAAACGGTGCAGCGGCTGTTGCCGGTGCTGT
GCCAGGACCATGGCCTGACTCCGGACCAAGTGGTGGCTATCGCCAGCCACGATGGCGGCAAGCAAGCGCT
CGAAACGGTGCAGCGGCTGTTGCCGGTGCTGTGCCAGGACCATGGCCTGACCCCGGACCAAGTGGTGGCT
ATCGAGACGTC
