>Addgene plasmid #63487 | pFusB3-2 | depositor partial sequence | sequence record 105493 | FusB3
CGTCTCATGGCCTGACCCCGGACCAAGTGGTGGCTATCGAGACCGGCGCCGCTACAGGGCGCGTCCCATT
CGCCATTCAGGCTGCGCAACTGTTGGGAAGGGCGATCGGTGCGGGCCTCTTCGCTATTACGCCAGCTGGC
GAAAGGGGGATGTGCTGCAAGGCGATTAAGTTGGGTAACGCCAGGGTTTTCCCAGTCACGACGTTGTAAA
ACGACGGCCAGTGAGCGCGCGTAATACGACTCACTATAGGGCGAATTGGGTACCGGGCCCCCCCTCGAGG
TCCTCCAGCTTTTGTTCCCTTTAGTGAGGGTTAATTGCGCGCTTGGCGTAATCATGGTCATAGCTGTTTC
CTGTGTGAAATTGTTATCCGCTCACAATTCCACACAACATACGAGCCGGAAGCATAAAGTGTAAAGCCTG
GGGTGCCTAATGAGTGAGCTAACTCACATTAATTGCGTTGCGCTCACTGCCCGCTTTCCACCGGTGGTCT
CGCCAGGACCATGGCCTGACCCCGGACCAAGTGGTGGCTATCGAGACGTCTAGACCAGCCAGGACAGAAA
TGCCTCGACTTCGCTGCTACCCAAGGTTGCCGGGTGACGCACACCGTGGAAACGGATGAAGGCACGAACC
CAGTGGACATAAGCCTGTTCGGTTCGTAAGCTGTAATGCAAGTAGCGTATGCGCTCACGCAACTGGTCCA
GAACCTTGACCGAACGCAGCGGTGGTAACGGCGCAGTGGCGGTTTTCATGGCTTGTTATGACTGTTTTTT
TGGGGTACAGTCTATGCCTCGGGCATCCAAGCAGCAAGCGCGTTACGCCGTGGGTCGATGTTTGATGTTA
TGGAGCAGCAACGATGTTACGCAGCAGGGCAGTCGCCCTAAAACAAAGTTAAACATTATGAGGGAAGCGG
TGATCGCCGAAGTATCGACTCAACTATCAGAGGTAGTTGGCGTCATCGAGCGCCATCTCGAACCGACGTT
GCTGGCCGTACATTTGTACGGCTCCGCAGTGGATGGCGGCCTGAAGCCACACAGTGATATTGATTTGCTG
GTTACGGTGACCGTAAGGCTTGATGAAACAACGCGGCGAGCTTTGATCAACGACCTTTTGGAAACTTCGG
CTTCCCCTGGAGAGAGCGAGATTCTCCGCGCTGTAGAAGTCACCATTGTTGTGCACGACGACATCATTCC
GTGGCGTTATCCAGCTAAGCGCGAACTGCAATTTGGAGAATGGCAGCGCAATGACATTCTTGCAGGTATC
TTCGAGCCAGCCACGATCGACATTGATCTGGCTATCTTGCTGACAAAAGCAAGAGAACATAGCGTTGCCT
TGGTAGGTCCAGCGGCGGAGGAACTCTTTGATCCGGTTCCTGAACAGGATCTATTTGAGGCGCTAAATGA
AACCTTAACGCTATGGAACTCGCCGCCCGACTGGGCTGGCGATGAGCGAAATGTAGTGCTTACGTTGTCC
CGCATTTGGTACAGCGCAGTAACCGGCAAAATCGCGCCGAAGGATGTCGCTGCCGACTGGGCAATGGAGC
GCCTGCCGGCCCAGTATCAGCCCGTCATACTTGAAGCTAGACAGGCTTATCTTGGACAAGAAGAAGATCG
CTTGGCCTCGCGCGCAGATCAGTTGGAAGAATTTGTCCACTACGTGAAAGGCGAGATCACCAAGGTAGTC
GGCAAATAACCCTCGAGCCACCCATGACCAAAATCCCTTAACGTGAGTTACGCGTCGTTCCACTGAGCGT
CAGACCCCGTAGAAAAGATCAAAGGATCTTCTTGAGATCCTTTTTTTCTGCGCGTAATCTGCTGCTTGCA
AACAAAAAAACCACCGCTACCAGCGGTGGTTTGTTTGCCGGATCAAGAGCTACCAACTCTTTTTCCGAAG
GTAACTGGCTTCAGCAGAGCGCAGATACCAAATACTGTCCTTCTAGTGTAGCCGTAGTTAGGCCACCACT
TCAAGAACTCTGTAGCACCGCCTACATACCTCGCTCTGCTAATCCTGTTACCAGTGGCTGCTGCCAGTGG
CGATAAGTCGTGTCTTACCGGGTTGGACTCAAGACGATAGTTACCGGATAAGGCGCAGCGGTCGGGCTGA
ACGGGGGGTTCGTGCACACAGCCCAGCTTGGAGCGAACGACCTACACCGAACTGAGATACCTACAGCGTG
AGCATTGAGAAAGCGCCACGCTTCCCGAAGGGAGAAAGGCGGACAGGTATCCGGTAAGCGGCAGGGTCGG
AACAGGAGAGCGCACGAGGGAGCTTCCAGGGGGAAACGCCTGGTATCTTTATAGTCCTGTCGGGTTTCGC
CACCTCTGACTTGAGCGTCGATTTTTGTGATGCTCGTCAGGGGGGCGGAGCCTATGGAAAAACGCCAGCA
ACGCGGCCTTTTTACGGTTCCTGGCCTTTTGCTGGCCTTTTGCTCACATGTTCTTTCCTGCGTTATCCCC
TGATTCTGTGGATAACCGTATTACCGCCTTTGAGTGAGCTGATACCGCTCGCCGCAGCCGAACGACCGAG
CGCAGCGAGTCAGTGAGCGAGGAAGCGGAAGAGCGCCCAATACGCAAACCGCCTCTCCCCGCGCGTTGGC
CGATTCATTAATGCAGCTGGCACGACAGGTTTCCCGACTGGAAAGCGGGCAGTGAGCGCAACGCAATTAA
TACGCGTACCGCTAGCCAGGAAGAGTTTGTAGAAACGCAAAAAGGCCATCCGTCAGGATGGCCTTCTGCT
TAGTTTGATGCCTGGCAGTTTATGGCGGGCGTCCTGCCCGCCACCCTCCGGGCCGTTGCTTCACAACGTT
CAAATCCGCTCCCGGCGGATTTGTCCTACTCAGGAGAGCGTTCACCGACAAACAACAGATAAAACGAAAG
GCCCAGTCTTCCGACTGAGCCTTTCGTTTTATTTGATGCCTGGCAGTTCCCTACTCTCGCGTTAACGCTA
GCATGGATGTTTTCCCAGTCACGACGTTGTAAAACGACGGCCAGTCTTAAG
