>Addgene plasmid #63487 | pFusB3-2 | addgene partial sequence | sequence record 116271 | pCR8_R1 5'-cgaaccgaacaggcttatgt-3'
GGTGTGCGTCACCCGGCAACCTTGGGTAGCAGCGAAGTCGAGGCATTTCTGTCCTGGCTGGTCTAGACGT
CTCGATAGCCACCACTTGGTCCGGGGTCAGGCCATGGTCCTGGCACAGCACCGGCAACAGCCGCTGCACC
GTTTCGAGCGCTTGCTTGCCGCCATCGTGGCTGGCGATAGCCACCACTTGGTCCGGAGTCAGGCCATGGT
CCTGGCACAGCACCGGCAACAGCCGCTGCACCGTTTCGAGCGCTTGCTTGCCGCCAATGTTGCTGGCGAT
AGCCACCACTTGGTCCGGGGTCAGGCCATGGTCCTGGCACAGCACCGGCAACAGCCGCTGCACCGTTTCG
AGCGCTTGCTTGCCGCCAATGTTGCTGGCGATAGCCACCACTTGGTCCGGGGTCAGGCCATGAGACGCTT
AAGACTGGCCGTCGTTTTACAACGTCGTGACTGGGAAAACATCCATGCTAGCGTTAACGCGAGAGTAGGG
AACTGCCAGGCATCAAATAAAACGAAAGGCTCAGTCGGAAGACTGGGCCTTTCGTTTTATCTGTTGTTTG
TCGGTGAACGCTCTCCTGAGTAGGACAAATCCGCCGGGAGCGGATTTGAACGTTGTGAAGCAACGGCCCG
GAGGGTGGCGGGCAGGACGCCCGCCATAAACTGCCAGGCATCAAACTAAGCAGAAGGCCATCCTGACGGA
TGGCCTTTTTGCGTTTCTACAAACTCTTCCTGGCTAGCGGTACGCGTATTAATTGCGTTGCGCTCACTGC
CCGCTTTCCAGTCGGGAAACCTGTCGTGCCAGCTGCATTAATGAATCGGCCAACGCGC
