[The description below was written by a language model from this plasmid's Addgene catalogue record.]
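Description:
pFusB3-2 is a bacterial library plasmid from the FusX system, a rapid one-step method for assembling TALE repeat arrays for genome engineering. It is built on the FusB3 backbone (about 3 kb without insert), classed as a TALEN-type vector, and is maintained in E. coli as a high-copy plasmid under spectinomycin selection. The record does not list the origin of replication or provide a feature map. The use of pCR8-type sequencing primers suggests a pCR8-like intermediate cloning vector, but this is not stated explicitly.

The insert is a synthetic, pre-assembled trimer of TALE repeats carrying the repeat-variable diresidues NI, NI and HD. Under the standard TALE recognition code, NI specifies adenine and HD specifies cytosine, so the module reads the triplet AAC, as reflected in its alternative name B3_AAC. It is designed to supply RVD positions 13–15 of a final TALE DNA-binding domain. The trimer was cloned using BsaI sites that were destroyed in the process, which is typical of Golden Gate construction with type IIS enzymes. No mutations relative to the intended design are recorded.

The plasmid has no recorded expression function of its own: no promoter, tag or reporter is listed. It serves as one component of a library of three-repeat modules, with the appropriate member chosen for each position block according to the target DNA sequence. The chosen modules are then combined in a single assembly reaction into a receiver vector to produce a complete custom TALEN or other TALE fusion.
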