Addgene plasmid #63487: pFusB3-2
Purpose: Encodes RVD positions 13-15 in TALEN assembly
Depositing lab: Stephen Ekker. Depositing organization: Mayo Foundation for Medical Education and Research. Publication: FusX: A rapid one-step TALE assembly system for genome science. Ma AC, McNulty MS, Tanya PL, Jarryd CM, Martinez-Galvez G, Argue DP, Lee HB, Urban MD, Bullard CE, Blackburn PR, Man TK, Clark KJ, Ekker SC. Hum Gene Ther. 2016 Jun;27(6):451-63. doi: 10.1089/hum.2015.172 PubMed 26854857.
Backbone
  Vector backbone: FusB3
  Backbone size w/o insert (bp): 2991
  Vector type: TALEN
Growth in bacteria
  Bacterial resistance: Spectinomycin, 50 μg/mL
  Growth temperature: 37°C
  Growth strain: DH5alpha
  Copy number: High Copy
Gene/Insert
  Gene/Insert name: NI NI HD (alt name: B3_AAC)
  Species: Synthetic
  Mutation: none
  Cloning method: Restriction Enzyme; 5′ cloning site BsaI (destroyed during cloning); 3′ cloning site BsaI (destroyed during cloning)
  Sequencing primers: 5′ pCR8_F1; 3′ pCR8_R1
Terms and licenses: Academic/Nonprofit Terms; Industry Terms: Not Available to Industry
How to cite: pFusB3-2 was a gift from Stephen Ekker (Addgene plasmid # 63487 ; http://n2t.net/addgene:63487 ; RRID:Addgene_63487)
